Addgene plasmid #81762: pDONR223_HIST1H1E_WT
Purpose: Gateway Donor vector containing HIST1H1E , part of the Target Accelerator Plasmid Collection.
Depositing lab: Jesse Boehm & William Hahn & David Root. Depositing organization: Broad Institute. Publication: Systematic Functional Interrogation of Rare Cancer Variants Identifies Oncogenic Alleles. Kim E, Ilic N, Shrestha Y, Zou L, Kamburov A, Zhu C, Yang X, Lubonja R, Tran N, Nguyen C, Lawrence MS, Piccioni F, Bagul M, Doench JG, Chouinard CR, Wu X, Hogstrom L, Natoli T, Tamayo P, Horn H, Corsello SM, Lage K, Root DE, Subramanian A, Golub TR, Getz G, Boehm JS, Hahn WC. Cancer Discov. 2016 Jul;6(7):714-26. doi: 10.1158/2159-8290.CD-16-0160. Epub 2016 May 4. PubMed 27147599.
Backbone
  Vector backbone: pDONR223
  Backbone manufacturer: Invitrogen
  Backbone size w/o insert (bp): 2790
  Vector type: Gateway Entry vector
Growth in bacteria
  Bacterial resistance: Spectinomycin, 50 μg/mL
  Growth temperature: 37°C
  Growth strain: DH5alpha
  Copy number: High Copy
Gene/Insert
  Gene/Insert name: HIST1H1E (alt name: NM_005321.2)
  Species: H. sapiens (human)
  Mutation: WT
  Entrez Gene: H1-4 (a.k.a. H1.4, H1E, H1F4, H1s-4, HIST1H1E, RMNS, dJ221C16.5)
  Promoter: None
  Cloning method: Gateway Cloning
  Sequencing primers: 5′ M13pUC-fwd; 3′ M13-Rev
Terms and licenses: Academic/Nonprofit Terms; Industry Terms: Not Available to Industry
Depositor comments: Closed state: stop codon immediately follows insert
How to cite: pDONR223_HIST1H1E_WT was a gift from Jesse Boehm & William Hahn & David Root (Addgene plasmid # 81762 ; http://n2t.net/addgene:81762 ; RRID:Addgene_81762)
