[The description below was written by a language model from this plasmid's Addgene catalogue record and pLannotate feature annotations shown in this document.]
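Description:
pDONR223_HIST1H1E_WT is a Gateway entry clone built on the Invitrogen pDONR223 backbone, carrying the wild-type open reading frame of human HIST1H1E (current gene symbol H1-4), which encodes the linker histone H1.4. It is a small bacterial plasmid of about 3.45 kb that replicates in E. coli from a high-copy ColE1/pUC-type origin. Selection is with spectinomycin, conferred by the aadA aminoglycoside adenylyltransferase gene (SmR). An integron Pc promoter fragment and a short gentamicin acetyltransferase remnant lie just upstream of that gene. The annotation also picks up small lacI and lacZα fragments, which are backbone remnants rather than functional genes.

The H1-4 coding sequence is flanked on both sides by attL-type Gateway recombination sites. The automated annotation labels both as attL3, although they sit in opposite orientations around the insert, as expected for an entry clone. The rrnB T1 and T2 terminators lie upstream of the cassette and insulate it from read-through transcription. No promoter is recorded for the insert, so the plasmid is not itself an expression construct; the only nearby promoter is a T7 promoter beyond the downstream att site, pointing back towards the insert. The ORF is in the "closed" configuration, with a stop codon immediately after the coding sequence. After transfer it therefore yields native or N-terminally tagged protein, but not C-terminal fusions.

The clone belongs to the Target Accelerator Plasmid Collection and serves as the wild-type reference allele in work on the functional characterisation of rare cancer variants. Its typical use is LR recombination of the ORF into Gateway destination vectors for expression studies.
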