Features (pLannotate 1.2.2; 12 found; start..end, strand, type, name):
    121..213     +  CDS            lacI (fragment): lac repressor; lacI; The lac repressor binds to the lac operator to inhibit transcription in E. coli. This inhibition can be relieved by adding lactose or isopropyl-β-D-thiogalactopyranoside (IPTG).
    268..295     -  terminator     rrnB T2 terminator: transcription terminator T2 from the E. coli rrnB gene
    427..470     +  terminator     rrnB T1 terminator: Escherichia coli rrnB; transcription terminator T1 from the E. coli rrnB gene
    517..553     -  CDS            lacZα (fragment): LacZα fragment of β-galactosidase; lacZ fragment
    570..665     +  protein_bind   attL3: mutant version of attL; recombination site for the Gateway® LR reaction LR Clonase™
    671..1270    +  CDS            H1-4 (fragment): H14_HUMAN - Also known as H1F4 From Homo sapiens (Human).
   1335..1430    -  protein_bind   attL3: mutant version of attL; recombination site for the Gateway® LR reaction LR Clonase™
   1449..1467    -  promoter       T7 promoter: promoter for bacteriophage T7 RNA polymerase
   1657..1680    +  promoter       Pc promoter (fragment): intI1 (promoter lies within the coding sequence); class 1 integron promoter
   1856..1912    +  CDS            GmR (fragment): gentamycin acetyltransferase; aacC1; confers resistance to gentamycin
   1919..2710    +  CDS            SmR: aminoglycoside adenylyltransferase (Murphy, 1985); aadA; confers resistance to spectinomycin and streptomycin
   2803..3391    +  rep_origin     ori: high-copy-number ColE1/pMB1/pBR322/pUC origin of replication
>Addgene plasmid #81762 | pDONR223_HIST1H1E_WT | addgene full sequence | sequence record 168874 | Addgene NGS Result
CTTTCCTGCGTTATCCCCTGATTCTGTGGATAACCGTATTACCGCCTTTGAGTGAGCTGATACCGCTCGC
CGCAGCCGAACGACCGAGCGCAGCGAGTCAGTGAGCGAGGAAGCGGAAGAGCGCCCAATACGCAAACCGC
CTCTCCCCGCGCGTTGGCCGATTCATTAATGCAGCTGGCACGACAGGTTTCCCGACTGGAAAGCGGGCAG
TGAGCGCAACGCAATTAATACGCGTACCGCTAGCCAGGAAGAGTTTGTAGAAACGCAAAAAGGCCATCCG
TCAGGATGGCCTTCTGCTTAGTTTGATGCCTGGCAGTTTATGGCGGGCGTCCTGCCCGCCACCCTCCGGG
CCGTTGCTTCACAACGTTCAAATCCGCTCCCGGCGGATTTGTCCTACTCAGGAGAGCGTTCACCGACAAA
CAACAGATAAAACGAAAGGCCCAGTCTTCCGACTGAGCCTTTCGTTTTATTTGATGCCTGGCAGTTCCCT
ACTCTCGCGTTAACGCTAGCATGGATGTTTTCCCAGTCACGACGTTGTAAAACGACGGCCAGTCTTAAGC
TCGGGCCCCAAATAATGATTTTATTTTGACTGATAGTGACCTGTTCGTTGCAACAAATTGATGAGCAATG
CTTTTTTATAATGACAACTTTGTACAAAAAAGTTGGCACCATGTCCGAGACTGCGCCTGCCGCGCCCGCT
GCTCCGGCCCCTGCCGAGAAGACTCCCGTGAAGAAGAAGGCCCGCAAGTCTGCAGGTGCGGCCAAGCGCA
AAGCGTCTGGGCCCCCGGTGTCCGAGCTCATTACTAAAGCTGTTGCCGCCTCCAAGGAGCGCAGCGGCGT
ATCTTTGGCCGCTCTCAAGAAAGCGCTGGCAGCCGCTGGCTATGACGTGGAGAAGAACAACAGCCGCATC
AAGCTGGGTCTCAAGAGCCTGGTGAGCAAGGGCACCCTGGTGCAGACCAAGGGCACCGGCGCGTCGGGTT
CCTTCAAACTCAACAAGAAGGCGGCCTCTGGGGAAGCCAAGCCTAAGGCTAAAAAGGCAGGCGCGGCCAA
GGCCAAGAAGCCAGCAGGAGCGGCGAAGAAGCCCAAGAAGGCGACGGGGGCGGCCACCCCCAAGAAGAGC
GCCAAGAAGACCCCAAAGAAGGCGAAGAAGCCGGCTGCAGCTGCTGGAGCCAAAAAAGCGAAAAGCCCGA
AAAAGGCGAAAGCAGCCAAGCCAAAAAAGGCGCCCAAGAGCCCAGCGAAGGCCAAAGCAGTTAAACCCAA
GGCGGCTAAACCAAAGACCGCCAAGCCCAAGGCAGCCAAGCCAAAGAAGGCGGCAGCCAAGAAAAAGTGA
TTGCCAACTTTCTTGTACAAAGTTGGCATTATAAGAAAGCATTGCTTATCAATTTGTTGCAACGAACAGG
TCACTATCAGTCAAAATAAAATCATTATTTGCCATCCAGCTGATATCCCCTATAGTGAGTCGTATTACAT
GGTCATAGCTGTTTCCTGGCAGCTCTGGCCCGTGTCTCAAAATCTCTGATGTTACATTGCACAAGATAAA
AATATATCATCATGCCTCCTCTAGACCAGCCAGGACAGAAATGCCTCGACTTCGCTGCTACCCAAGGTTG
CCGGGTGACGCACACCGTGGAAACGGATGAAGGCACGAACCCAGTGGACATAAGCCTGTTCGGTTCGTAA
GCTGTAATGCAAGTAGCGTATGCGCTCACGCAACTGGTCCAGAACCTTGACCGAACGCAGCGGTGGTAAC
GGCGCAGTGGCGGTTTTCATGGCTTGTTATGACTGTTTTTTTGGGGTACAGTCTATGCCTCGGGCATCCA
AGCAGCAAGCGCGTTACGCCGTGGGTCGATGTTTGATGTTATGGAGCAGCAACGATGTTACGCAGCAGGG
CAGTCGCCCTAAAACAAAGTTAAACATTATGAGGGAAGCGGTGATCGCCGAAGTATCGACTCAACTATCA
GAGGTAGTTGGCGTCATCGAGCGCCATCTCGAACCGACGTTGCTGGCCGTACATTTGTACGGCTCCGCAG
TGGATGGCGGCCTGAAGCCACACAGTGATATTGATTTGCTGGTTACGGTGACCGTAAGGCTTGATGAAAC
AACGCGGCGAGCTTTGATCAACGACCTTTTGGAAACTTCGGCTTCCCCTGGAGAGAGCGAGATTCTCCGC
GCTGTAGAAGTCACCATTGTTGTGCACGACGACATCATTCCGTGGCGTTATCCAGCTAAGCGCGAACTGC
AATTTGGAGAATGGCAGCGCAATGACATTCTTGCAGGTATCTTCGAGCCAGCCACGATCGACATTGATCT
GGCTATCTTGCTGACAAAAGCAAGAGAACATAGCGTTGCCTTGGTAGGTCCAGCGGCGGAGGAACTCTTT
GATCCGGTTCCTGAACAGGATCTATTTGAGGCGCTAAATGAAACCTTAACGCTATGGAACTCGCCGCCCG
ACTGGGCTGGCGATGAGCGAAATGTAGTGCTTACGTTGTCCCGCATTTGGTACAGCGCAGTAACCGGCAA
AATCGCGCCGAAGGATGTCGCTGCCGACTGGGCAATGGAGCGCCTGCCGGCCCAGTATCAGCCCGTCATA
CTTGAAGCTAGACAGGCTTATCTTGGACAAGAAGAAGATCGCTTGGCCTCGCGCGCAGATCAGTTGGAAG
AATTTGTCCACTACGTGAAAGGCGAGATCACCAAGGTAGTCGGCAAATAACCCTCGAGCCACCCATGACC
AAAATCCCTTAACGTGAGTTACGCGTCGTTCCACTGAGCGTCAGACCCCGTAGAAAAGATCAAAGGATCT
TCTTGAGATCCTTTTTTTCTGCGCGTAATCTGCTGCTTGCAAACAAAAAAACCACCGCTACCAGCGGTGG
TTTGTTTGCCGGATCAAGAGCTACCAACTCTTTTTCCGAAGGTAACTGGCTTCAGCAGAGCGCAGATACC
AAATACTGTTCTTCTAGTGTAGCCGTAGTTAGGCCACCACTTCAAGAACTCTGTAGCACCGCCTACATAC
CTCGCTCTGCTAATCCTGTTACCAGTGGCTGCTGCCAGTGGCGATAAGTCGTGTCTTACCGGGTTGGACT
CAAGACGATAGTTACCGGATAAGGCGCAGCGGTCGGGCTGAACGGGGGGTTCGTGCACACAGCCCAGCTT
GGAGCGAACGACCTACACCGAACTGAGATACCTACAGCGTGAGCTATGAGAAAGCGCCACGCTTCCCGAA
GGGAGAAAGGCGGACAGGTATCCGGTAAGCGGCAGGGTCGGAACAGGAGAGCGCACGAGGGAGCTTCCAG
GGGGAAACGCCTGGTATCTTTATAGTCCTGTCGGGTTTCGCCACCTCTGACTTGAGCGTCGATTTTTGTG
ATGCTCGTCAGGGGGGCGGAGCCTATGGAAAAACGCCAGCAACGCGGCCTTTTTACGGTTCCTGGCCTTT
TGCTGGCCTTTTGCTCACATGTT
