>Addgene plasmid #81762 | pDONR223_HIST1H1E_WT | depositor partial sequence | sequence record 155081 | Insert sequence
ATGTCCGAGACTGCGCCTGCCGCGCCCGCTGCTCCGGCCCCTGCCGAGAAGACTCCCGTGAAGAAGAAGG
CCCGCAAGTCTGCAGGTGCGGCCAAGCGCAAAGCGTCTGGGCCCCCGGTGTCCGAGCTCATTACTAAAGC
TGTTGCCGCCTCCAAGGAGCGCAGCGGCGTATCTTTGGCCGCTCTCAAGAAAGCGCTGGCAGCCGCTGGC
TATGACGTGGAGAAGAACAACAGCCGCATCAAGCTGGGTCTCAAGAGCCTGGTGAGCAAGGGCACCCTGG
TGCAGACCAAGGGCACCGGCGCGTCGGGTTCCTTCAAACTCAACAAGAAGGCGGCCTCTGGGGAAGCCAA
GCCTAAGGCTAAAAAGGCAGGCGCGGCCAAGGCCAAGAAGCCAGCAGGAGCGGCGAAGAAGCCCAAGAAG
GCGACGGGGGCGGCCACCCCCAAGAAGAGCGCCAAGAAGACCCCAAAGAAGGCGAAGAAGCCGGCTGCAG
CTGCTGGAGCCAAAAAAGCGAAAAGCCCGAAAAAGGCGAAAGCAGCCAAGCCAAAAAAGGCGCCCAAGAG
CCCAGCGAAGGCCAAAGCAGTTAAACCCAAGGCGGCTAAACCAAAGACCGCCAAGCCCAAGGCAGCCAAG
CCAAAGAAGGCGGCAGCCAAGAAAAAG
