>Addgene plasmid #81762 | pDONR223_HIST1H1E_WT | addgene partial sequence | sequence record 160395 | M13-F20 5'-TGTAAAACGACGGCCAGT-3'
TTTTATTTTGACTGATAGTGACCTGTTCGTTGCAACAAATTGATGAGCAATGCTTTTTTATAATGACAAC
TTTGTACAAAAAAGTTGGCACCATGTCCGAGACTGCGCCTGCCGCGCCCGCTGCTCCGGCCCCTGCCGAG
AAGACTCCCGTGAAGAAGAAGGCCCGCAAGTCTGCAGGTGCGGCCAAGCGCAAAGCGTCTGGGCCCCCGG
TGTCCGAGCTCATTACTAAAGCTGTTGCCGCCTCCAAGGAGCGCAGCGGCGTATCTTTGGCCGCTCTCAA
GAAAGCGCTGGCAGCCGCTGGCTATGACGTGGAGAAGAACAACAGCCGCATCAAGCTGGGTCTCAAGAGC
CTGGTGAGCAAGGGCACCCTGGTGCAGACCAAGGGCACCGGCGCGTCGGGTTCCTTCAAACTCAACAAGA
AGGCGGCCTCTGGGGAAGCCAAGCCTAAGGCTAAAAAGGCAGGCGCGGCCAAGGCCAAGAAGCCAGCAGG
AGCGGCGAAGAAGCCCAAGAAGGCGACGGGGGCGGCCACCCCCAAGAAGAGCGCCAAGAAGACCCCAAAG
AAGGCGAAGAAGCCGGCTGCAGCTGCTGGAGCCAAAAAAGCGAAAAGCCCGAAAAAGGCGAAAGCAGCCA
AGCCAAAAAAGGCGCCCAAGAGCCCAGCGAAGGCCAAAGCAGTTAAACCCAAGGCGGCTAAACCAAAGAC
CGCCAAGCCCAAGGCAGCCAAGCCAAAGAAGGCGGCAGCCAAGAAAAAGTGATTGCCAACTTTCTTGTAC
AAAGTTGGCATTATAAGAAAGCATTGCTTATCAATTTGTTGCAACGAACAGGTCACTATCAGTCAAAATA
AAATCATTATTTGCCATCCAGCTGATATCCCCTATAGTGAGT
